>Addgene plasmid #124623 | GluR2_adRNA(0,100,50)-GFP | addgene full sequence | sequence record 244494 | Addgene NGS Result
TTTCCATAGGCTCCGCCCCCCTGACGAGCATCACAAAAATCGACGCTCAAGTCAGAGGTGGCGAAACCCG
ACAGGACTATAAAGATACCAGGCGTTTCCCCCTGGAAGCTCCCTCGTGCGCTCTCCTGTTCCGACCCTGC
CGCTTACCGGATACCTGTCCGCCTTTCTCCCTTCGGGAAGCGTGGCGCTTTCTCATAGCTCACGCTGTAG
GTATCTCAGTTCGGTGTAGGTCGTTCGCTCCAAGCTGGGCTGTGTGCACGAACCCCCCGTTCAGCCCGAC
CGCTGCGCCTTATCCGGTAACTATCGTCTTGAGTCCAACCCGGTAAGACACGACTTATCGCCACTGGCAG
CAGCCACTGGTAACAGGATTAGCAGAGCGAGGTATGTAGGCGGTGCTACAGAGTTCTTGAAGTGGTGGCC
TAACTACGGCTACACTAGAAGAACAGTATTTGGTATCTGCGCTCTGCTGAAGCCAGTTACCTTCGGAAAA
AGAGTTGGTAGCTCTTGATCCGGCAAACAAACCACCGCTGGTAGCGGTGGTTTTTTTGTTTGCAAGCAGC
AGATTACGCGCAGAAAAAAAGGATCTCAAGAAGATCCTTTGATCTTTTCTACGGGGTCTGACGCTCAGTG
GAACGAAAACTCACGTTAAGGGATTTTGGTCATGAGATTATCAAAAAGGATCTTCACCTAGATCCTTTTA
AATTAAAAATGAAGTTTTAAATCAATCTAAAGTATATATGAGTAAACTTGGTCTGACAGTTAGAAAAACT
CATCGAGCATCAAATGAAACTGCAATTTATTCATATCAGGATTATCAATACCATATTTTTGAAAAAGCCG
TTTCTGTAATGAAGGAGAAAACTCACCGAGGCAGTTCCATAGGATGGCAAGATCCTGGTATCGGTCTGCG
ATTCCGACTCGTCCAACATCAATACAACCTATTAATTTCCCCTCGTCAAAAATAAGGTTATCAAGTGAGA
AATCACCATGAGTGACGACTGAATCCGGTGAGAATGGCAAAAGTTTATGCATTTCTTTCCAGACTTGTTC
AACAGGCCAGCCATTACGCTCGTCATCAAAATCACTCGCATCAACCAAACCGTTATTCATTCGTGATTGC
GCCTGAGCGAGACGAAATACGCGATCGCTGTTAAAAGGACAATTACAAACAGGAATCGAATGCAACCGGC
GCAGGAACACTGCCAGCGCATCAACAATATTTTCACCTGAATCAGGATATTCTTCTAATACCTGGAATGC
TGTTTTCCCAGGGATCGCAGTGGTGAGTAACCATGCATCATCAGGAGTACGGATAAAATGCTTGATGGTC
GGAAGAGGCATAAATTCCGTCAGCCAGTTTAGTCTGACCATCTCATCTGTAACATCATTGGCAACGCTAC
CTTTGCCATGTTTCAGAAACAACTCTGGCGCATCGGGCTTCCCATACAATCGATAGATTGTCGCACCTGA
TTGCCCGACATTATCGCGAGCCCATTTATACCCATATAAATCAGCATCCATGTTGGAATTTAATCGCGGC
CTAGAGCAAGACGTTTCCCGTTGAATATGGCTCATACTCTTCCTTTTTCAATATTATTGAAGCATTTATC
AGGGTTATTGTCTCATGAGCGGATACATATTTGAATGTATTTAGAAAAATAAACAAATAGGGGTTCCGCG
CACATTTCCCCGAAAAGTGCCACCTGACGTCTAAGAAACCATTATTATCATGACATTAACCTATAAAAAT
AGGCGTATCACGAGGCCCTTTCGTCTCGCGCGTTTCGGTGATGACGGTGAAAACCTCTGACACATGCAGC
TCCCGGAGACGGTCACAGCTTGTCTGTAAGCGGATGCCGGGAGCAGACAAGCCCGTCAGGGCGCGTCAGC
GGGTGTTGGCGGGTGTCGGGGCTGGCTTAACTATGCGGCATCAGAGCAGATTGTACTGAGAGTGCACCAT
ATGCGGTGTGAAATACCGCACAGATGCGTAAGGAGAAAATACCGCATCAGGCGCCATTCGCCATTCAGGC
TGCGCAACTGTTGGGAAGGGCGATCGGTGCGGGCCTCTTCGCTATTACGCCAGCTGGCGAAAGGGGGATG
TGCTGCAAGGCGATTAAGTTGGGTAACGCCAGGGTTTTCCCAGTCACGACGTTGTAAAACGACGGCCAGT
GAATTGACGCGCCATTGGGATGTTGTAAAACGACGGCCAGTGAACCTGCAGGCAGCTGCGCGCTCGCTCG
CTCACTGAGGCCGCCCGGGCAAAGCCCGGGCGTCGGGCGACCTTTGGTCGCCCGGCCTCAGTGAGCGAGC
GAGCGCGCAGAGAGGGAGTGGCCAACTCCATCACTAGGGGTTCCTGCGGCCGCACGCGTGGAGGAGGGCC
TATTTCCCATGATTCCTTCATATTTGCATATACGATACAAGGCTGTTAGAGAGATAATTAGAATTAATTT
GACTGTAAACACAAAGATATTAGTACAAAATACGTGACGTAGAAAGTAATAATTTCTTGGGTAGTTTGCA
GTTTTAAAATTATGTTTTAAAATGGACTATCATATGCTTACCGTAACTTGAAAGTATTTCGATTTCTTGG
CTTTATATATCTTGTGGAAAGGACGAAACACCGTGATAAAAGGCGTACATAATTCTTGTGTCTACTGTAC
AGAATACTGCCGCCAGCTGGATTTCCCAATTCTGAGTAACACTCTGCAATCCAAACAGGGTTCTTTTTTC
GTACTGAGTCGCCCAGTCTCAGATAGATCCGACGCCGCCATCTCTAGGCCCGCGCCGGCCCCCTCGCACA
GACTTGTGGGAGAAGCTCGGCTACTCCCCTGCCCCGGTTAATTTGCATATAATATTTCCTAGTAACTATA
GAGGCTTAATGTGCGATAAAAGACAGATAATCTGTTCTTTTTAATACTAGCTACATTTTACATGATAGGC
TTGGATTTCTATAAGAGATACAAATACTAAATTATTATTTTAAAAAACAGCACAAAAGGAAACTCACCCT
AACTGTAAAGTAATTGTGTGTTTTGAGACTATAAATATCCCTTGGAGAAAAGCCTTGTTTGAATTCCTAG
ACCCAGCTTTCTTGTACAAAGTTGGCATTAATACGCGTTGACATTGATTATTGACTAGTTATTAATAGTA
ATCAATTACGGGGTCATTAGTTCATAGCCCATATATGGAGTTCCGCGTTACATAACTTACGGTAAATGGC
CCGCCTGGCTGACCGCCCAACGACCCCCGCCCATTGACGTCAATAATGACGTATGTTCCCATAGTAACGC
CAATAGGGACTTTCCATTGACGTCAATGGGTGGAGTATTTACGGTAAACTGCCCACTTGGCAGTACATCA
AGTGTATCATATGCCAAGTACGCCCCCTATTGACGTCAATGACGGTAAATGGCCCGCCTGGCATTATGCC
CAGTACATGACCTTATGGGACTTTCCTACTTGGCAGTACATCTACGTATTAGTCATCGCTATTACCATGG
TGATGCGGTTTTGGCAGTACATCAATGGGCGTGGATAGCGGTTTGACTCACGGGGATTTCCAAGTCTCCA
CCCCATTGACGTCAATGGGAGTTTGTTTTGGCACCAAAATCAACGGGACTTTCCAAAATGTCGTAACAAC
TCCGCCCCATTGACGCAAATGGGCGGTAGGCGTGTACGGTGGGAGGTCTATATAAGCAGAGCTCGTTTAG
TGAACCGTCAGATCGCCTGGAGACGCCATCCACGCTGTTTTGACCTCCATAGAAGACACCGGGACCGATC
CAGCCTCCGGACTCTAGAGGATCGAACCCTTAAGGCCACCATGGTGAGCAAGGGCGAGGAGCTGTTCACC
GGGGTGGTGCCCATCCTGGTCGAGCTGGACGGCGACGTAAACGGCCACAAGTTCAGCGTGTCCGGCGAGG
GCGAGGGCGATGCCACCTACGGCAAGCTGACCCTGAAGTTCATCTGCACCACCGGCAAGCTGCCCGTGCC
CTGGCCCACCCTCGTGACCACCCTGACCTACGGCGTGCAGTGCTTCAGCCGCTACCCCGACCACATGAAG
CAGCACGACTTCTTCAAGTCCGCCATGCCCGAAGGCTACGTCCAGGAGCGCACCATCTTCTTCAAGGACG
ACGGCAACTACAAGACCCGCGCCGAGGTGAAGTTCGAGGGCGACACCCTGGTGAACCGCATCGAGCTGAA
GGGCATCGACTTCAAGGAGGACGGCAACATCCTGGGGCACAAGCTGGAGTACAACTACAACAGCCACAAC
GTCTATATCATGGCCGACAAGCAGAAGAACGGCATCAAGGTGAACTTCAAGATCCGCCACAACATCGAGG
ACGGCAGCGTGCAGCTCGCCGACCACTACCAGCAGAACACCCCCATCGGCGACGGCCCCGTGCTGCTGCC
CGACAACCACTACCTGAGCACCCAGTCCGCCCTGAGCAAAGACCCCAACGAGAAGCGCGATCACATGGTC
CTGCTGGAGTTCGTGACCGCCGCCGGGATCACTCTCGGCATGGACGAGCTGTACAAGTACTCAGATCTCG
AGCTCAAGTAGCTTAAGGGTTCGATCCCTACTGGTTAGTAATGAGTTTAAACGGGGGAGGCTAACTGAAA
CACGGAAGGAGACAATACCGGAAGGAACCCGCGCTATGACGGCAATAAAAAGACAGAATAAAACGCACGG
GTGTTGGGTCGTTTGTTCATAAACGCGGGGTTCGGTCCCAGGGCTGGCACTCTGTCGATACCCCACCGAG
ACCCCATTGGGGCCAATACGCCCGCGTTTCTTCCTTTTCCCCACCCCACCCCCCAAGTTCGGGTGAAGGC
CCAGGGCTCGCAGCCAACGTCGGGGCGGCAGGCCCTGCCATAGCAGATCTGCGCTGATTTTGTAGGTAAC
CACGTGCGGACCGAGCGGCCGCAGGAACCCCTAGTGATGGAGTTGGCCACTCCCTCTCTGCGCGCTCGCT
CGCTCACTGAGGCCGGGCGACCAAAGGTCGCCCGACGCCCGGGCTTTGCCCGGGCGGCCTCAGTGAGCGA
GCGAGCGCGCAGCTGCCTGCAGGCTTGGATCCCAATGGCGCGCCGAGCTTGGCTCGAGCATGGTCATAGC
TGTTTCCTGTGTGAAATTGTTATCCGCTCACAATTCCACACAACATACGAGCCGGAAGCATAAAGTGTAA
AGCCTGGGGTGCCTAATGAGTGAGCTAACTCACATTAATTGCGTTGCGCTCACTGCCCGCTTTCCAGTCG
GGAAACCTGTCGTGCCAGCTGCATTAATGAATCGGCCAACGCGCGGGGAGAGGCGGTTTGCGTATTGGGC
GCTCTTCCGCTTCCTCGCTCACTGACTCGCTGCGCTCGGTCGTTCGGCTGCGGCGAGCGGTATCAGCTCA
CTCAAAGGCGGTAATACGGTTATCCACAGAATCAGGGGATAACGCAGGAAAGAACATGTGAGCAAAAGGC
CAGCAAAAGGCCAGGAACCGTAAAAAGGCCGCGTTGCTGGCGTT
Features (pLannotate 1.2.2; 23 found; start..end, strand, type, name):
      1..589     -  rep_origin     ori: high-copy-number ColE1/pMB1/pBR322/pUC origin of replication
    760..1575    -  CDS            KanR: aminoglycoside phosphotransferase; aph(3')-Ia; confers resistance to kanamycin in bacteria or G418 (Geneticin®) in eukaryotes
   1576..1680    -  promoter       AmpR promoter: bla
   1775..1810    +  CDS            rop (fragment): Rop protein, which maintains plasmids at low copy number; rop
   1912..2011    +  misc_feature   bom (fragment): basis of mobility region from pBR322
   2017..2174    -  CDS            lacZα (fragment): LacZα fragment of β-galactosidase; lacZ fragment
   2192..2214    -  CDS            lacZα (fragment): LacZα fragment of β-galactosidase; lacZ fragment
   2215..2355    -  repeat_region  AAV2 ITR: inverted terminal repeat of adeno-associated virus serotype 2 inverted
   2374..2614    +  promoter       U6 promoter: RNA polymerase III promoter for human U6 snRNA
   2756..3069    +  promoter       U6 promoter: RNA polymerase III promoter for mouse U6 snRNA (Das et al., 1988)
   3081..3102    -  protein_bind   attB2 (fragment): mutant version of attB; recombination site for the Gateway® BP reaction BP Clonase™
   3120..3499    +  enhancer       CMV enhancer: human cytomegalovirus immediate early enhancer
   3500..3703    +  promoter       CMV promoter: human cytomegalovirus (CMV) immediate early promoter
   3821..4537    +  CDS            EGFP: EGFP is a basic (constitutively fluorescent) green fluorescent protein published in 1996, derived from Aequorea victoria. It is reported to be a rapidly-maturing weak dimer with moderate acid sensitivity.
   4539..4558    +  misc_feature   MCS (fragment): multiple cloning site
   4660..4708    +  polyA_signal   HSV TK poly(A) signal: herpes simplex virus thymidine kinase polyadenylation signal (Cole and Stacy, 1985)
   4799..4815    -  polyA_signal   bGH poly(A) signal (fragment): bovine growth hormone polyadenylation signal
   4923..5063    +  repeat_region  AAV2 ITR: inverted terminal repeat of adeno-associated virus serotype 2 inverted
   5127..5143    -  protein_bind   lac operator: The lac repressor binds to the lac operator to inhibit transcription in E. coli. This inhibition can be relieved by adding lactose or isopropyl-β-D-thiogalactopyranoside (IPTG). lac repressor encoded by lacI
   5151..5181    -  promoter       lac promoter: promoter for the E. coli lac operon
   5196..5217    -  protein_bind   CAP binding site: CAP binding activates transcription in the presence of cAMP. E. coli catabolite activator protein
   5230..5322    -  CDS            lacI (fragment): lac repressor; lacI; The lac repressor binds to the lac operator to inhibit transcription in E. coli. This inhibition can be relieved by adding lactose or isopropyl-β-D-thiogalactopyranoside (IPTG).
   5324..5457    -  rep_origin     RSF ori (fragment): Plasmids containing the RSF 1030 origin of replication can be propagated in E. coli cells that contain additional plasmids with compatible origins.
