[The description below was written by a language model from this plasmid's Addgene catalogue record and pLannotate feature annotations shown in this document.]
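Description:
GluR2_adRNA(0,100,50)-GFP is an AAV transfer plasmid for mammalian expression that delivers an ADAR-recruiting guide RNA (adRNA) together with a green fluorescent reporter. The backbone is not named in the record. The sequenced plasmid is about 5.5 kb and is propagated in E. coli through a high-copy ColE1/pUC-type origin. Selection is with kanamycin, conferred by an aph(3')-Ia gene driven by the bla promoter. Small remnants of lacZα, lacI, rop, bom and an RSF origin are annotated in the backbone and appear to be cloning leftovers rather than functional parts.

The payload lies between two AAV2 inverted terminal repeats, which allow the intervening cassette to be packaged into recombinant AAV particles when rep, cap and helper functions are supplied in trans. Within the ITRs, the feature table shows a human U6 promoter followed by a mouse U6 promoter, both RNA polymerase III promoters suited to short non-coding RNAs. The catalogue states only that the adRNA is U6-driven. The roughly 140 nt gap between the two promoters could accommodate the guide, but the guide itself is not annotated, and what the second U6 promoter transcribes, if anything, is not stated. The adRNA carries an antisense sequence directed against the human RAB7A transcript. Its name suggests a GluR2-derived ADAR-recruiting design, although the meaning of the (0,100,50) parameters is not explained. Downstream, a CMV enhancer/promoter drives EGFP, followed by an HSV TK polyadenylation signal, which marks transfected or transduced cells.

The construct is intended for RNA-guided adenosine deaminase editing experiments, in which the adRNA directs ADAR activity to a site in RAB7A mRNA. No deaminase coding sequence is annotated on this plasmid.
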