Addgene plasmid #124623: GluR2_adRNA(0,100,50)-GFP
Purpose: Expresses adRNA(0,100,50) targeting the RAB7A transcript along with GFP
Depositing lab: Prashant Mali. Depositing organization: University of California, San Diego (UCSD). Publication: In vivo RNA editing of point mutations via RNA-guided adenosine deaminases. Katrekar D, Chen G, Meluzzi D, Ganesh A, Worlikar A, Shih YR, Varghese S, Mali P. Nat Methods. 2019 Mar;16(3):239-242. doi: 10.1038/s41592-019-0323-0. Epub 2019 Feb 8. PubMed 30737497.
Backbone
  Vector backbone: Unknown
  Backbone size w/o insert (bp): 4700
  Vector type: Mammalian Expression, AAV
Growth in bacteria
  Bacterial resistance: Kanamycin, 50 μg/mL
  Growth temperature: 37°C
  Growth strain: NEB Stable
  Copy number: Unknown
Gene/Insert
  Gene/Insert name: GluR2_adRNA(0,100,50)
  gRNA/shRNA sequence: GAACCCTGTTTGGATTGCAGAGTGTTACTCAGAATTGGGAAATCCAGCTGGCGGCAGTATTCTGTACAGTAGACACAAGAATTATGTACGCCTTTTATCA
  Species: H. sapiens (human)
  Promoter: U6
  Cloning method: Gibson Cloning
  Sequencing primers: 5′ LKO.1 5'
Terms and licenses: Academic/Nonprofit Terms; Industry Terms: Not Available to Industry
How to cite: GluR2_adRNA(0,100,50)-GFP was a gift from Prashant Mali (Addgene plasmid # 124623 ; http://n2t.net/addgene:124623 ; RRID:Addgene_124623)
