>Addgene plasmid #124623 | GluR2_adRNA(0,100,50)-GFP | depositor partial sequence | sequence record 238409 | LKO.1 5'
GTGATAAAAGGCGTACATAATTCTTGTGTCTACTGTACAGAATACTGCCGCCAGCTGGATTTCCCAATTC
TGAGTAACACTCTGCAATCCAAACAGGGTTC
